Addgene plasmid #98546: BB3eH_AE
Purpose: (Empty Backbone) empty BB3 for insertion and overexpression of 4 genes in P. pastoris
Depositing lab: Brigitte Gasser & Diethard Mattanovich & Michael Sauer. Depositing organization: Universitaet fur Bodenkultur Wien (BOKU-WIEN). Publication: GoldenPiCS: a Golden Gate-derived modular cloning system for applied synthetic biology in the yeast Pichia pastoris. Prielhofer R, Barrero JJ, Steuer S, Gassler T, Zahrl R, Baumann K, Sauer M, Mattanovich D, Gasser B, Marx H. BMC Syst Biol. 2017 Dec 8;11(1):123. doi: 10.1186/s12918-017-0492-3. PubMed 29221460.
Backbone
  Vector backbone: BB3
  Backbone size (bp): 3287
  Vector type: Bacterial Expression, Yeast Expression
Growth in bacteria
  Bacterial resistance: Hygromycin, 200 μg/mL
  Growth temperature: 37°C
  Growth strain: DH10B
  Copy number: High Copy
Gene/Insert
  Gene/Insert name: None
Terms and licenses: Academic/Nonprofit Terms; Industry Terms: Not Available to Industry
How to cite: BB3eH_AE was a gift from Brigitte Gasser & Diethard Mattanovich & Michael Sauer (Addgene plasmid # 98546 ; http://n2t.net/addgene:98546 ; RRID:Addgene_98546)
