[The description below was written by a language model from this plasmid's Addgene catalogue record and pLannotate feature annotations shown in this document.]
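Description:
BB3eH_AE is an empty level-3 backbone (BB3) from the GoldenPiCS system, a Golden Gate-derived modular cloning toolkit for the yeast Pichia pastoris. It serves as the recipient vector into which separately built expression units are combined, and according to the record it is intended for inserting and overexpressing four genes in P. pastoris. It carries no insert of its own. The catalogue classifies it as both a bacterial and a yeast expression vector, which reflects its shuttle role: assembly and propagation take place in E. coli, and the finished multigene construct is then moved into yeast.

The annotated sequence of about 3.3 kb is very compact, and only three features were detected. The first is a high-copy ColE1/pUC-type origin for replication in E. coli. The second is an hphMX6 cassette, a hygromycin resistance marker, and the third is the Ashbya gossypii TEF terminator that forms the end of that cassette. No separate bacterial resistance gene is annotated. Since the catalogue lists hygromycin as the bacterial selection, the same cassette apparently provides selection in both hosts.

Roughly 1 kb downstream of the marker is unannotated. This region presumably holds the Golden Gate cloning site with its fusion sites, and the "AE" in the name may refer to those sites, but neither the feature table nor the catalogue fields describe the type IIS sites, any placeholder element, or any yeast replication or genome-integration sequence. Promoters, coding sequences and terminators for the genes to be expressed all come from the expression units inserted by the user.
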