Features (pLannotate 1.2.2; 3 found; start..end, strand, type, name):
     62..650     -  rep_origin     ori: high-copy-number ColE1/pMB1/pBR322/pUC origin of replication
    761..2336    +  gene           hphMX6: yeast selectable marker conferring hygromycin resistance
   2139..2336    +  terminator     TEF terminator: Ashbya gossypii TEF terminator
>Addgene plasmid #98546 | BB3eH_AE | addgene full sequence | sequence record 192049 | Addgene NGS Result
CGCTGTGAGCAAAAGGCCAGCAAAAGGCCAGGAACCGTAAAAAGGCCGCGTTGCTGGCGTTTTTCCATAG
GCTCCGCCCCCCTGACGAGCATCACAAAAATCGACGCTCAAGTCAGAGGTGGCGAAACCCGACAGGACTA
TAAAGATACCAGGCGTTTCCCCCTGGAAGCTCCCTCGTGCGCTCTCCTGTTCCGACCCTGCCGCTTACCG
GATACCTGTCCGCCTTTCTCCCTTCGGGAAGCGTGGCGCTTTCTCATAGCTCACGCTGTAGGTATCTCAG
TTCGGTGTAGGTCGTTCGCTCCAAGCTGGGCTGTGTGCACGAACCCCCCGTTCAGCCCGACCGCTGCGCC
TTATCCGGTAACTATCGTCTTGAGTCCAACCCGGTAAGACACGACTTATCGCCACTGGCAGCAGCCACTG
GTAACAGGATTAGCAGAGCGAGGTATGTAGGCGGTGCTACAGAGTTCTTGAAGTGGTGGCCTAACTACGG
CTACACTAGAAGAACAGTATTTGGTATCTGCGCTCTGCTGAAGCCAGTTACCTTCGGAAAAAGAGTTGGT
AGCTCTTGATCCGGCAAACAAACCACCGCTGGTAGCGGTGGTTTTTTTGTTTGCAAGCAGCAGATTACGC
GCAGAAAAAAAGGATCTCAAGAAGATCCTTTGATCTTTTCTACGGGGTGGAGCGCAAAAAACCCCGCCCC
TGACAGGGCGGGGTTTTTTCGCGATCGGAGACCGGATCCCTCGAGGGTCTCCGGAGCATGGACATGGAGG
CCCAGAATACCCTCCTTGACAGTCTTGACGTGCGCAGCTCAGGGGCATGATGTGACTGTCGCCCGTACAT
TTAGCCCATACATCCCCATGTATAATCATTTGCATCCATACATTTTGATGGCCGCACGGCGCGAAGCAAA
AATTACGGCTCCTCGCTGCAGACGTGCGAGCAGGGAAACGCTCCCCTCACAGACGCGTTGAATTGTCCCC
ACGCCGCGCCCCTGTAGAGAAATATAAAAGGTTAGGATTTGCCACTGAGGTTCTTCTTTCATATACTTCC
TTTTAAAATCTTGCTAGGATACAGTTCTCACATCACATCCGAACATAAACAACCATGGGTAAAAAGCCTG
AACTCACCGCGACGTCTGTCGAGAAGTTTCTGATCGAAAAGTTCGACAGCGTCTCCGACCTGATGCAGCT
CTCGGAGGGCGAAGAATCTCGTGCTTTCAGCTTCGATGTAGGAGGGCGTGGATATGTCCTGCGGGTAAAT
AGCTGCGCCGATGGTTTCTACAAAGATCGTTATGTTTATCGGCACTTTGCATCGGCCGCGCTCCCGATTC
CGGAAGTGCTTGACATTGGGGAATTCAGCGAGAGCCTGACCTATTGCATCTCCCGCCGTGCACAGGGTGT
CACGTTGCAAGACCTCCCTGAAACCGAACTGCCCGCTGTTCTGCAGCCGGTCGCGGAGGCCATGGATGCG
ATCGCTGCGGCCGATCTTAGCCAGACGAGCGGGTTCGGCCCATTCGGACCGCAAGGAATCGGTCAATACA
CTACATGGCGTGATTTCATATGCGCGATTGCTGATCCCCATGTGTATCACTGGCAAACTGTGATGGACGA
CACCGTCAGTGCGTCCGTCGCGCAGGCTCTCGATGAGCTGATGCTTTGGGCCGAGGACTGCCCCGAAGTC
CGGCACCTCGTGCACGCGGATTTCGGCTCCAACAATGTCCTGACGGACAATGGCCGCATAACAGCGGTCA
TTGACTGGAGCGAGGCGATGTTCGGGGATTCCCAATACGAGGTCGCCAACATCTTCTTCTGGAGGCCGTG
GTTGGCTTGTATGGAGCAGCAGACGCGCTACTTCGAGCGGAGGCATCCGGAGCTTGCAGGATCGCCGCGG
CTCCGGGCGTATATGCTCCGCATTGGTCTTGACCAACTCTATCAGAGCTTGGTTGACGGCAATTTCGATG
ATGCAGCTTGGGCGCAGGGTCGATGCGACGCAATCGTCCGATCCGGAGCCGGGACTGTCGGGCGTACACA
AATCGCCCGCAGAAGCGCGGCCGTCTGGACCGATGGCTGTGTAGAAGTACTCGCCGATAGTGGAAACCGA
CGCCCCAGCACTCGTCCGAGGGCAAAGGAATAATCAGTACTGACAATAAAAAGATTCTTGTTTTCAAGAA
CTTGTCATTTGTATAGTTTTTTTATATTGTAGTTGTTCTATTTTAATCAAATGTTAGCGTGATTTATATT
TTTTTTCGCCTCGACATCATCTGCCCAGATGCGAAGTTAAGTGCGCAGAAAGTAATATCATGCGTCAATC
GTATGTGAATGCTGGTCGCTATACTGGCTTCGCTCTTAATTAAGCGGCCCAAAGAGTGAGAGGAAAGTAC
CTGGGCAAAATCACACAATTCCAAACCATGCTAAATGAGATTTAAAGAGCAAACGATGGCAAAAGGCAAC
CGTTATAAATGTGATCTTTCTTGGCAGCTATCTGTCAATTTTTCTAAGGAACAGTGAATTCATCATAGGA
GAGATGTTATACGTTACATAATCATACATACTGCATGTATCTCACCTACTTTACCTCATCAACTCTAAAA
CAGTTCTAGTCCCAACCCCAGATTCCTAGTCATGACACAAGTCCGCACCGGACAGGACTCACAACCAGCA
AGAGAAGCTAACAAATTTACGCCCCGGTAAAACATTCTTTAGGGGCCGTTCAATGGTAATTTTCCTCTCA
CCCGTTTAAACTTACCTCCGGGCGGTATCTTCAATAACCTCTGTTGTCCCCGGGTATCATTGGAAACAGT
GAGGGACGTTGAACAGAAGAGAGGATCACCGTAAATTTGCCTTGCAATTGGCCCTAACCACGGATGGTTA
ACTTCAAGCCATCACGACAGCAATTGAGTCGGCGCATAGCTACCCTCCTCTTCTTGACCCCATGCATAGG
ACCAACCTTAACCGATGGAACAGGTTCCTCCGCTCCGTCCCCTGGTAGTGTCTCTGCGCAAGAAATAGTT
AAGGTATTAACACTGATCTCTCGCACCCCCCTCACAGTACTGTTATGGTGAATTGACAAAGCCATTGGCT
AGATTGAAACATGTAATTCATATGTAATCTTGTTCAATTAACGAGCTTCGTACAGTCTCAATCTAGACGT
CTGATAATGGCGTTTGTGCTCCTAATCGATGAGCCATCTCATGTGACGTCTATACGCTTCGATGGCTTCC
GTCGCGAATATAGAACCACTTGAAATATGCTGCAAACCACGATCCACCCTGGTCCTGAAAAGATATAAAT
ACAGCACATCTAGCAGGCTTTTG
